>Addgene plasmid #62168 | pMuLE ENTR CMV Luc2 (FF-Luciferase) L5-L2 | depositor full sequence | sequence record 101452 | Full Sequence
CTAGAGGTACCCAGCTTTCTTGTACAAAGTTGGCATTATAAGAAAGCATTGCTTATCAATTTGTTGCAAC
GAACAGGTCACTATCAGTCAAAATAAAATCATTATTTGCCATCCAGCTGCAGGGCGGCCGCGATATCCCC
TATAGTGAGTCGTATTACATGGTCATAGCTGTTTCCTGGCAGCTCTGGCCCGTGTCTCAAAATCTCTGAT
GTTACATTGCACAAGATAAAAATATATCATCATGAACAATAAAACTGTCTGCTTACATAAACAGTAATAC
AAGGGGTGTTATGAGCCATATTCAACGGGAAACGTCGAGGCCGCGATTAAATTCCAACATGGATGCTGAT
TTATATGGGTATAAATGGGCTCGCGATAATGTCGGGCAATCAGGTGCGACAATCTATCGCTTGTATGGGA
AGCCCGATGCGCCAGAGTTGTTTCTGAAACATGGCAAAGGTAGCGTTGCCAATGATGTTACAGATGAGAT
GGTCAGACTAAACTGGCTGACGGAATTTATGCCTCTTCCGACCATCAAGCATTTTATCCGTACTCCTGAT
GATGCATGGTTACTCACCACTGCGATCCCCGGAAAAACAGCATTCCAGGTATTAGAAGAATATCCTGATT
CAGGTGAAAATATTGTTGATGCGCTGGCAGTGTTCCTGCGCCGGTTGCATTCGATTCCTGTTTGTAATTG
TCCTTTTAACAGCGATCGCGTATTTCGTCTCGCTCAGGCGCAATCACGAATGAATAACGGTTTGGTTGAT
GCGAGTGATTTTGATGACGAGCGTAATGGCTGGCCTGTTGAACAAGTCTGGAAAGAAATGCATAAACTTT
TGCCATTCTCACCGGATTCAGTCGTCACTCATGGTGATTTCTCACTTGATAACCTTATTTTTGACGAGGG
GAAATTAATAGGTTGTATTGATGTTGGACGAGTCGGAATCGCAGACCGATACCAGGATCTTGCCATCCTA
TGGAACTGCCTCGGTGAGTTTTCTCCTTCATTACAGAAACGGCTTTTTCAAAAATATGGTATTGATAATC
CTGATATGAATAAATTGCAGTTTCATTTGATGCTCGATGAGTTTTTCTAATCAGAATTGGTTAATTGGTT
GTAACACTGGCAGAGCATTACGCTGACTTGACGGGACGGCGCAAGCTCATGACCAAAATCCCTTAACGTG
AGTTACGCGTCGTTCCACTGAGCGTCAGACCCCGTAGAAAAGATCAAAGGATCTTCTTGAGATCCTTTTT
TTCTGCGCGTAATCTGCTGCTTGCAAACAAAAAAACCACCGCTACCAGCGGTGGTTTGTTTGCCGGATCA
AGAGCTACCAACTCTTTTTCCGAAGGTAACTGGCTTCAGCAGAGCGCAGATACCAAATACTGTTCTTCTA
GTGTAGCCGTAGTTAGGCCACCACTTCAAGAACTCTGTAGCACCGCCTACATACCTCGCTCTGCTAATCC
TGTTACCAGTGGCTGCTGCCAGTGGCGATAAGTCGTGTCTTACCGGGTTGGACTCAAGACGATAGTTACC
GGATAAGGCGCAGCGGTCGGGCTGAACGGGGGGTTCGTGCACACAGCCCAGCTTGGAGCGAACGACCTAC
ACCGAACTGAGATACCTACAGCGTGAGCTATGAGAAAGCGCCACGCTTCCCGAAGGGAGAAAGGCGGACA
GGTATCCGGTAAGCGGCAGGGTCGGAACAGGAGAGCGCACGAGGGAGCTTCCAGGGGGAAACGCCTGGTA
TCTTTATAGTCCTGTCGGGTTTCGCCACCTCTGACTTGAGCGTCGATTTTTGTGATGCTCGTCAGGGGGG
CGGAGCCTATGGAAAAACGCCAGCAACGCGGCCTTTTTACGGTTCCTGGCCTTTTGCTGGCCTTTTGCTC
ACATGTTCTTTCCTGCGTTATCCCCTGATTCTGTGGATAACCGTATTACCGCCTTTGAGTGAGCTGATAC
CGCTCGCCGCAGCCGAACGACCGAGCGCAGCGAGTCAGTGAGCGAGGAAGCGGAAGAGCGCCCAATACGC
AAACCGCCTCTCCCCGCGCGTTGGCCGATTCATTAATGCAGCTGGCACGACAGGTTTCCCGACTGGAAAG
CGGGCAGTGAGCGCAACGCAATTAATACGCGTACCGCTAGCCAGGAAGAGTTTGTAGAAACGCAAAAAGG
CCATCCGTCAGGATGGCCTTCTGCTTAGTTTGATGCCTGGCAGTTTATGGCGGGCGTCCTGCCCGCCACC
CTCCGGGCCGTTGCTTCACAACGTTCAAATCCGCTCCCGGCGGATTTGTCCTACTCAGGAGAGCGTTCAC
CGACAAACAACAGATAAAACGAAAGGCCCAGTCTTCCGACTGAGCCTTTCGTTTTATTTGATGCCTGGCA
GTTCCCTACTCTCGCGTTAACGCTAGCATGGATGTTTTCCCAGTCACGACGTTGTAAAACGACGGCCAGT
CTTAAGCTCGGGCCCCAAATAATGATTTTATTTTGACTGATAGTGACCTGTTCGTTGCAACAAATTGATG
AGCAATGCTTTTTTATAATGCCAACTTTGTATACAAAAGTTGGCGATGTACGGGCCAGATATACGCGTTG
ACATTGATTATTGACTAGTTATTAATAGTAATCAATTACGGGGTCATTAGTTCATAGCCCATATATGGAG
TTCCGCGTTACATAACTTACGGTAAATGGCCCGCCTGGCTGACCGCCCAACGACCCCCGCCCATTGACGT
CAATAATGACGTATGTTCCCATAGTAACGCCAATAGGGACTTTCCATTGACGTCAATGGGTGGAGTATTT
ACGGTAAACTGCCCACTTGGCAGTACATCAAGTGTATCATATGCCAAGTACGCCCCCTATTGACGTCAAT
GACGGTAAATGGCCCGCCTGGCATTATGCCCAGTACATGACCTTATGGGACTTTCCTACTTGGCAGTACA
TCTACGTATTAGTCATCGCTATTACCATGGTGATGCGGTTTTGGCAGTACATCAATGGGCGTGGATAGCG
GTTTGACTCACGGGGATTTCCAAGTCTCCACCCCATTGACGTCAATGGGAGTTTGTTTTGGCACCAAAAT
CAACGGGACTTTCCAAAATGTCGTAACAACTCCGCCCCATTGACGCAAATGGGCGGTAGGCGTGTACGGT
GGGAGGTCTATATAAGCAGAGCTCTCTGGCTAACTAGAGAACCCACTGCTTACTGGCTTATCGAAATTAA
TACGACTCACTATAGGGAGACCCAAGCTTGGTACCGAGCTCGGATCCACTAGTAACGGCCGCCAGTGTGC
TGGAATTCGTTAACAGATCGGGGGATCCGATATCCGCCACCATGGAAGATGCCAAAAACATTAAGAAGGG
CCCAGCGCCATTCTACCCACTCGAAGACGGGACCGCCGGCGAGCAGCTGCACAAAGCCATGAAGCGCTAC
GCCCTGGTGCCCGGCACCATCGCCTTTACCGACGCACATATCGAGGTGGACATTACCTACGCCGAGTACT
TCGAGATGAGCGTTCGGCTGGCAGAAGCTATGAAGCGCTATGGGCTGAATACAAACCATCGGATCGTGGT
GTGCAGCGAGAATAGCTTGCAGTTCTTCATGCCCGTGTTGGGTGCCCTGTTCATCGGTGTGGCTGTGGCC
CCAGCTAACGACATCTACAACGAGCGCGAGCTGCTGAACAGCATGGGCATCAGCCAGCCCACCGTCGTAT
TCGTGAGCAAGAAAGGGCTGCAAAAGATCCTCAACGTGCAAAAGAAGCTACCGATCATACAAAAGATCAT
CATCATGGATAGCAAGACCGACTACCAGGGCTTCCAAAGCATGTACACCTTCGTGACTTCCCATTTGCCA
CCCGGCTTCAACGAGTACGACTTCGTGCCCGAGAGCTTCGACCGGGACAAAACCATCGCCCTGATCATGA
ACAGTAGTGGCAGTACCGGATTGCCCAAGGGCGTAGCCCTACCGCACCGCACCGCTTGTGTCCGATTCAG
TCATGCCCGCGACCCCATCTTCGGCAACCAGATCATCCCCGACACCGCTATCCTCAGCGTGGTGCCATTT
CACCACGGCTTCGGCATGTTCACCACGCTGGGCTACTTGATCTGCGGCTTTCGGGTCGTGCTCATGTACC
GCTTCGAGGAGGAGCTATTCTTGCGCAGCTTGCAAGACTATAAGATTCAATCTGCCCTGCTGGTGCCCAC
ACTATTTAGCTTCTTCGCTAAGAGCACTCTCATCGACAAGTACGACCTAAGCAACTTGCACGAGATCGCC
AGCGGCGGGGCGCCGCTCAGCAAGGAGGTAGGTGAGGCCGTGGCCAAACGCTTCCACCTACCAGGCATCC
GCCAGGGCTACGGCCTGACAGAAACAACCAGCGCCATTCTGATCACCCCCGAAGGGGACGACAAGCCTGG
CGCAGTAGGCAAGGTGGTGCCCTTCTTCGAGGCTAAGGTGGTGGACTTGGACACCGGTAAGACACTGGGT
GTGAACCAGCGCGGCGAGCTGTGCGTCCGTGGCCCCATGATCATGAGCGGCTACGTTAACAACCCCGAGG
CTACAAACGCTCTCATCGACAAGGACGGCTGGCTGCACAGCGGCGACATCGCCTACTGGGACGAGGACGA
GCACTTCTTCATCGTGGACCGGCTGAAGAGCCTGATCAAATACAAGGGCTACCAGGTAGCCCCAGCCGAA
CTGGAGAGCATCCTGCTGCAACACCCCAACATCTTCGACGCCGGGGTCGCCGGCCTGCCCGACGACGATG
CCGGCGAGCTGCCCGCCGCAGTCGTCGTGCTGGAACACGGTAAAACCATGACCGAGAAGGAGATCGTGGA
CTATGTGGCCAGCCAGGTTACAACCGCCAAGAAGCTGCGCGGTGGTGTTGTGTTCGTGGACGAGGTGCCT
AAAGGACTGACCGGCAAGTTGGACGCCCGCAAGATCCGCGAGATTCTCATTAAGGCCAAGAAGGGCGGCA
AGATCGCCGTGTAATAATT
Features (pLannotate 1.2.2; 14 found; start..end, strand, type, name):
      9..108     -  protein_bind   attL2: mutant version of attL; recombination site for the Gateway® LR reaction LR Clonase™
    139..157     -  promoter       T7 promoter: promoter for bacteriophage T7 RNA polymerase
    291..1100    +  CDS            KanR: aminoglycoside phosphotransferase; aph(3')-Ia; confers resistance to kanamycin in bacteria or G418 (Geneticin®) in eukaryotes
   1247..1835    +  rep_origin     ori: high-copy-number ColE1/pMB1/pBR322/pUC origin of replication
   2018..2110    +  CDS            lacI (fragment): lac repressor; lacI; The lac repressor binds to the lac operator to inhibit transcription in E. coli. This inhibition can be relieved by adding lactose or isopropyl-β-D-thiogalactopyranoside (IPTG).
   2165..2192    -  terminator     rrnB T2 terminator: transcription terminator T2 from the E. coli rrnB gene
   2324..2367    +  terminator     rrnB T1 terminator: Escherichia coli rrnB; transcription terminator T1 from the E. coli rrnB gene
   2414..2450    -  CDS            lacZα (fragment): LacZα fragment of β-galactosidase; lacZ fragment
   2467..2562    +  protein_bind   attL5: mutant version of attL; recombination site for the Gateway® LR reaction LR Clonase™
   2590..2969    +  enhancer       CMV enhancer: human cytomegalovirus immediate early enhancer
   2970..3173    +  promoter       CMV promoter: human cytomegalovirus (CMV) immediate early promoter
   3169..3202    +  LTR            5' LTR (truncated) (fragment): truncated 5' long terminal repeat (LTR) from HIV-1
   3218..3236    +  promoter       T7 promoter: promoter for bacteriophage T7 RNA polymerase
   3332..4984    +  CDS            luciferase: firefly luciferase synthetic luc2 version of the luciferase gene
