[The description below was written by a language model from this plasmid's Addgene catalogue record and pLannotate feature annotations shown in this document.]
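Description:
pMuLE ENTR CMV Luc2 (FF-Luciferase) L5-L2 is a Gateway entry plasmid from the MuLE (Multiple Lentiviral Expression) toolkit, a modular system for combining several expression units in a single lentiviral vector by MultiSite Gateway recombination. The record lists no named backbone, but the annotated 4,989 nt sequence shows a typical entry-clone layout. It has a high-copy ColE1/pUC-type origin and a kanamycin resistance gene (aph(3')-Ia) for propagation and selection in E. coli. rrnB T1 and T2 terminators lie upstream of the cassette and insulate it from read-through transcription from the backbone. Short lacI and lacZα fragments and a T7 promoter near attL2 appear to be vector remnants rather than functional parts.

The payload sits between attL5 and attL2 sites. It consists of the human cytomegalovirus immediate-early enhancer and promoter driving luc2, the synthetic codon-optimised version of firefly luciferase. A second T7 promoter lies between the CMV promoter and the coding sequence. A very short match to a truncated HIV-1 5' LTR overlaps the end of the CMV promoter and is probably an annotation artefact or cloning remnant. No polyadenylation signal is annotated within the module, so transcript processing would presumably depend on elements supplied by the destination vector.

The L5-L2 flanks fix the position and orientation of this module in a multi-fragment LR reaction. There it joins other MuLE entry modules with complementary att sites and is transferred into a lentiviral destination vector. The resulting constructs provide constitutive firefly luciferase expression in mammalian cells, useful for bioluminescent reporting alongside other genetic elements in combinatorial experiments.
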