Addgene plasmid #62168: pMuLE ENTR CMV Luc2 (FF-Luciferase) L5-L2
Purpose: MuLE (Multiple Lentiviral Expression) Entry vector containing a CMV promoter and firefly luciferase module. Compatible with MultiSite Gateway cloning
Depositing lab: Ian Frew. Depositing organization: University of Zurich. Publication: A versatile modular vector system for rapid combinatorial mammalian genetics. Albers J, Danzer C, Rechsteiner M, Lehmann H, Brandt LP, Hejhal T, Catalano A, Busenhart P, Goncalves AF, Brandt S, Bode PK, Bode-Lesniewska B, Wild PJ, Frew IJ. J Clin Invest. 2015 Mar 9. pii: 79743. doi: 10.1172/JCI79743. PubMed 25751063.
Backbone
  Vector backbone: N/A
  Vector type: Mammalian Expression, Luciferase ; MuLE Gateway Entry Vector
Growth in bacteria
  Bacterial resistance: Kanamycin, 50 μg/mL
  Growth temperature: 37°C
  Growth strain: DH5alpha
  Copy number: High Copy
Gene/Insert
  Gene/Insert name: Luciferase
  Species: Synthetic
  Promoter: CMV
  Cloning method: Gateway Cloning
  Sequencing primers: 5′ M13-fwd; 3′ M13-rev
Terms and licenses: Academic/Nonprofit Terms; Industry Terms: Not Available to Industry
How to cite: pMuLE ENTR CMV Luc2 (FF-Luciferase) L5-L2 was a gift from Ian Frew (Addgene plasmid # 62168 ; http://n2t.net/addgene:62168 ; RRID:Addgene_62168)
