>Addgene plasmid #62168 | pMuLE ENTR CMV Luc2 (FF-Luciferase) L5-L2 | addgene partial sequence | sequence record 103544 | M13-F20 5'-TGTAAAACGACGGCCAGT-3'
GACTGATAGTGACCTGTTCGTTGCAACAAATTGATGAGCAATGCTTTTTTATAATGCCAACTTTGTATAC
AAAAGTTGGCGATGTACGGGCCAGATATACGCGTTGACATTGATTATTGACTAGTTATTAATAGTAATCA
ATTACGGGGTCATTAGTTCATAGCCCATATATGGAGTTCCGCGTTACATAACTTACGGTAAATGGCCCGC
CTGGCTGACCGCCCAACGACCCCCGCCCATTGACGTCAATAATGACGTATGTTCCCATAGTAACGCCAAT
AGGGACTTTCCATTGACGTCAATGGGTGGAGTATTTACGGTAAACTGCCCACTTGGCAGTACATCAAGTG
TATCATATGCCAAGTACGCCCCCTATTGACGTCAATGACGGTAAATGGCCCGCCTGGCATTATGCCCAGT
ACATGACCTTATGGGACTTTCCTACTTGGCAGTACATCTACGTATTAGTCATCGCTATTACCATGGTGAT
GCGGTTTTGGCAGTACATCAATGGGCGTGGATAGCGGTTTGACTCACGGGGATTTCCAAGTCTCCACCCC
ATTGACGTCAATGGGAGTTTGTTTTGGCACCAAAATCAACGGGACTTTCCAAAATGTCGTAACAACTCCG
CCCCATTGACGCAAATGGGCGGTAGGCGTGTACGGTGGGAGGTCTATATAAGCAGAGCTCTCTGGCTAAC
TAGAG
