>Addgene plasmid #62168 | pMuLE ENTR CMV Luc2 (FF-Luciferase) L5-L2 | addgene partial sequence | sequence record 103546 | M13-Rev 5'-CAGGAAACAGCTATGACC-3'
TGCAGCTGGATGGCAAATAATGATTTTATTTTGACTGATAGTGACCTGTTCGTTGCAACAAATTGATAAG
CAATGCTTTCTTATAATGCCAACTTTGTACAAGAAAGCTGGGTACCTCTAGAATTATTACACGGCGATCT
TGCCGCCCTTCTTGGCCTTAATGAGAATCTCGCGGATCTTGCGGGCGTCCAACTTGCCGGTCAGTCCTTT
AGGCACCTCGTCCACGAACACAACACCACCGCGCAGCTTCTTGGCGGTTGTAACCTGGCTGGCCACATAG
TCCACGATCTCCTTCTCGGTCATGGTTTTACCGTGTTCCAGCACGACGACTGCGGCGGGCAGCTCGCCGG
CATCGTCGTCGGGCAGGCCGGCGACCCCGGCGTCGAAGATGTTGGGGTGTTGCAGCAGGATGCTCTCCAG
TTCGGCTGGGGCTACCTGGTAGCCCTTGTATTTGATCAGGCTCTTCAGCCGGTCCACGATGAAGAAGTGC
TCGTCCTCGTCCCAGTAGGCGATGTCGCCGCTGTGCAGCCAGCCGTCCTTGTCGATGAGAGCGTTTGTAG
CCTCGGGGTTGTTAACGTAGCCGCTCATGATCATGGGGCCACGGACGCACAGCTCGCCGCGCTGGTTCAC
ACCCAGTGTCTTACCGGTGTCCAAGTCCACCACCTTAGCCTCGAAG
